>Addgene plasmid #75403 | pEGB 35s:dCas:VP64:tNos (GB1189) | addgene full sequence | sequence record 244377 | Addgene NGS Result
GGAGACTAGAGCCAAGCTGATCTCCTTTGCCCCGGAGATCACCATGGACGACTTTCTCTATCTCTACGAT
CTAGGAAGAAAGTTCGACGGAGAAGGTGACGATACCATGTTCACCACCGATAATGAGAAGATTAGCCTCT
TCAATTTCAGAAAGAATGCTGACCCACAGATGGTTAGAGAGGCCTACGCGGCAGGTCTGATCAAGACGAT
CTACCCGAGTAATAATCTCCAGGAGATCAAATACCTTCCCAAGAAGGTTAAAGATGCAGTCAAAAGATTC
AGGACTAACTGCATCAAGAACACAGAGAAAGATATATTTCTCAAGATCAGAAGTACTATTCCAGTATGGA
CGATTCAAGGCTTGCTTCATAAACCAAGGCAAGTAATAGAGATTGGAGTCTCTAAGAAAGTAGTTCCTAC
TGAATCAAAGGCCATGGAGTCAAAAATTCAGATCGAGGATCTAACAGAACTCGCCGTGAAGACTGGCGAA
CAGTTCATACAGAGTCTTTTACGACTCAATGACAAGAAGAAAATCTTCGTCAACATGGTGGAGCACGACA
CTCTCGTCTACTCCAAGAATATCAAAGATACAGTCTCAGAAGACCAAAGGGCTATTGAGACTTTTCAACA
AAGGGTAATATCGGGAAACCTCCTCGGATTCCATTGCCCAGCTATCTGTCACTTCATCAAAAGGACAGTA
GAAAAGGAAGGTGGCACCTACAAATGCCATCATTGCGATAAAGGAAAGGCTATCGTTCAAGATGCCCCTG
CCGACAGTGGTCCCAAAGATGGACCCCCACCCACGAGGAGCATCGTGGAAAAAGAAGACGTTCCAACCAC
GTCTTCAAAGCAAGTGGATTGATGTGATATCTCCACTGACGTAAGGGATGACGCACAATCCCACTATCCT
TCGCAAGACCCTTCCTCTATATAAGGAAGTTCATTTCATTTGGAGAGGACTCCGGTATTTTTACAACAAT
TACCACAACAAAACAAACAACAAACAACATTACAATTTACTATTCTAGTCGAAATGCCCAAGAAGAAGAG
GAAGGTGGACAAGAAGTACTCCATTGGGCTCGCTATCGGCACAAACAGCGTCGGCTGGGCCGTCATTACG
GACGAGTACAAGGTGCCGAGCAAAAAATTCAAAGTTCTGGGCAATACCGATCGCCACAGCATAAAGAAGA
ACCTCATTGGCGCCCTCCTGTTCGACTCCGGGGAAACGGCCGAAGCCACGCGGCTCAAAAGAACAGCACG
GCGCAGATATACCCGCAGAAAGAATCGGATCTGCTACCTGCAGGAGATCTTTAGTAATGAGATGGCTAAG
GTGGATGACTCTTTCTTCCATAGGCTGGAGGAGTCCTTTTTGGTGGAGGAGGATAAAAAGCACGAGCGCC
ACCCAATCTTTGGCAATATCGTGGACGAGGTGGCGTACCATGAAAAGTACCCAACCATATATCATCTGAG
GAAGAAGCTTGTAGACAGTACTGATAAGGCTGACTTGCGGTTGATCTATCTCGCGCTGGCGCATATGATC
AAATTTCGGGGACACTTCCTCATCGAGGGGGACCTGAACCCAGACAACAGCGATGTCGACAAACTCTTTA
TCCAACTGGTTCAGACTTACAATCAGCTTTTCGAAGAGAACCCGATCAACGCATCCGGAGTTGACGCCAA
AGCAATCCTGAGCGCTAGGCTGTCCAAATCCCGGCGGCTCGAAAACCTCATCGCACAGCTCCCTGGGGAG
AAGAAGAACGGCCTGTTTGGTAATCTTATCGCCCTGTCACTCGGGCTGACCCCCAACTTTAAATCTAACT
TCGACCTGGCCGAAGATGCCAAGCTTCAACTGAGCAAAGACACCTACGATGATGATCTCGACAATCTGCT
GGCCCAGATCGGCGACCAGTACGCAGACCTTTTTTTGGCGGCAAAGAACCTGTCAGACGCCATTCTGCTG
AGTGATATTCTGCGAGTGAACACGGAGATCACCAAAGCTCCGCTGAGCGCTAGTATGATCAAGCGCTATG
ATGAGCACCACCAAGACTTGACTTTGCTGAAGGCCCTTGTCAGACAGCAACTGCCTGAGAAGTACAAGGA
AATTTTCTTCGATCAGTCTAAAAATGGCTACGCCGGATACATTGACGGCGGAGCAAGCCAGGAGGAATTT
TACAAATTTATTAAGCCCATCTTGGAAAAAATGGACGGCACCGAGGAGCTGCTGGTAAAGCTTAACAGAG
AAGATCTGTTGCGCAAACAGCGCACTTTCGACAATGGAAGCATCCCCCACCAGATTCACCTGGGCGAACT
GCACGCTATCCTCAGGCGGCAAGAGGATTTCTACCCCTTTTTGAAAGATAACAGGGAAAAGATTGAGAAA
ATCCTCACATTTCGGATACCCTACTATGTAGGCCCCCTCGCCCGGGGAAATTCCAGATTCGCGTGGATGA
CTCGCAAATCAGAAGAGACTATCACTCCCTGGAACTTCGAGGAAGTCGTGGATAAGGGGGCCTCTGCCCA
GTCCTTCATCGAAAGGATGACTAACTTTGATAAAAATCTGCCTAACGAAAAGGTGCTTCCTAAACACTCT
CTGCTGTACGAGTACTTCACAGTTTATAACGAGCTCACCAAGGTCAAATACGTCACAGAAGGGATGAGAA
AGCCAGCATTCCTGTCTGGAGAGCAGAAGAAAGCTATCGTGGACCTCCTCTTCAAGACGAACCGGAAAGT
TACCGTGAAACAGCTCAAAGAAGATTATTTCAAAAAGATTGAATGTTTCGACTCTGTTGAAATCAGCGGA
GTGGAGGATCGCTTCAACGCATCCCTGGGAACGTATCACGATCTCCTGAAAATCATTAAAGACAAGGACT
TCCTGGACAATGAGGAGAACGAGGACATTCTTGAGGACATTGTCCTCACCCTTACGTTGTTTGAAGATAG
GGAGATGATTGAAGAACGCTTGAAAACTTACGCTCATCTCTTCGACGACAAAGTCATGAAACAGCTCAAG
AGGCGCCGATATACAGGATGGGGGCGGCTGTCAAGAAAACTGATCAATGGGATCCGAGACAAGCAGAGTG
GAAAGACAATCCTGGATTTTCTTAAGTCCGATGGATTTGCCAACCGGAACTTCATGCAGTTGATCCATGA
TGACTCTCTCACCTTTAAGGAGGACATCCAGAAAGCACAAGTTTCTGGCCAGGGGGACAGTCTCCACGAG
CACATCGCTAATCTTGCAGGTAGCCCAGCTATCAAAAAGGGAATACTGCAGACCGTTAAGGTCGTGGATG
AACTCGTCAAAGTAATGGGAAGGCATAAGCCCGAGAATATCGTTATCGAGATGGCCCGAGAGAACCAAAC
TACCCAGAAGGGACAGAAGAACAGTAGGGAAAGGATGAAGAGGATTGAAGAGGGTATAAAAGAACTGGGG
TCCCAAATCCTTAAGGAACACCCAGTTGAAAACACCCAGCTTCAGAATGAGAAGCTCTACCTGTACTACC
TGCAGAACGGCAGGGACATGTACGTGGATCAGGAACTGGACATCAATCGGCTCTCCGACTACGACGTGGA
TGCCATCGTGCCCCAGTCTTTTCTCAAAGATGATTCTATTGATAATAAAGTGTTGACAAGATCCGATAAA
AATAGAGGGAAGAGTGATAACGTCCCCTCAGAAGAAGTTGTCAAGAAAATGAAAAATTATTGGCGGCAGC
TGCTGAACGCCAAACTGATCACACAACGGAAGTTCGATAATCTGACTAAGGCTGAACGAGGTGGCCTGTC
TGAGTTGGATAAAGCCGGCTTCATCAAAAGGCAGCTTGTTGAGACACGCCAGATCACCAAGCACGTGGCC
CAAATTCTCGATTCACGCATGAACACCAAGTACGATGAAAATGACAAACTGATTCGAGAGGTGAAAGTTA
TTACTCTGAAGTCTAAGCTGGTTTCAGATTTCAGAAAGGACTTTCAGTTTTATAAGGTGAGAGAGATCAA
CAATTACCACCATGCGCATGATGCCTACCTGAATGCAGTGGTAGGCACTGCACTTATCAAAAAATATCCC
AAGCTTGAATCTGAATTTGTTTACGGAGACTATAAAGTGTACGATGTTAGGAAAATGATCGCAAAGTCTG
AGCAGGAAATAGGCAAGGCCACCGCTAAGTACTTCTTTTACAGCAATATTATGAATTTTTTCAAGACCGA
GATTACACTGGCCAATGGAGAGATTCGGAAGCGACCACTTATCGAAACAAACGGAGAAACAGGAGAAATC
GTGTGGGACAAGGGTAGGGATTTCGCGACAGTCCGGAAGGTCCTGTCCATGCCGCAGGTGAACATCGTTA
AAAAGACCGAAGTACAGACCGGAGGCTTCTCCAAGGAAAGTATCCTCCCGAAAAGGAACAGCGACAAGCT
GATCGCACGCAAAAAAGATTGGGACCCCAAGAAATACGGCGGATTCGATTCTCCTACAGTCGCTTACAGT
GTACTGGTTGTGGCCAAAGTGGAGAAAGGGAAGTCTAAAAAACTCAAAAGCGTCAAGGAACTGCTGGGCA
TCACAATCATGGAGCGATCAAGCTTCGAAAAAAACCCCATCGACTTTCTCGAGGCGAAAGGATATAAAGA
GGTCAAAAAAGACCTCATCATTAAGCTTCCCAAGTACTCTCTCTTTGAGCTTGAAAACGGCCGGAAACGA
ATGCTCGCTAGTGCGGGCGAGCTGCAGAAAGGTAACGAGCTGGCACTGCCCTCTAAATACGTTAATTTCT
TGTATCTGGCCAGCCACTATGAAAAGCTCAAAGGATCTCCCGAAGATAATGAGCAGAAGCAGCTGTTCGT
GGAACAACACAAACACTACCTTGATGAGATCATCGAGCAAATAAGCGAATTCTCCAAAAGAGTGATCCTC
GCCGACGCTAACCTCGATAAGGTGCTTTCTGCTTACAATAAGCACAGGGATAAGCCCATCAGGGAGCAGG
CAGAAAACATTATCCACTTGTTTACTCTGACCAACTTGGGCGCGCCTGCAGCCTTCAAGTACTTCGACAC
CACCATAGACAGAAAGCGGTACACCTCTACAAAGGAGGTCCTGGACGCCACACTGATTCATCAGTCAATT
ACGGGGCTCTATGAAACAAGAATCGACCTCTCTCAGCTCGGTGGAGACAGCAGGGCTGATTCGGACCCAA
AAAAGAAGCGTAAGGTCGATCCCAAGAAGAAGAGAAAGGTAGATCCTAAGAAGAAGAGAAAGGTAGACGC
ATTGGATGACTTCGACTTAGACATGCTTGGGTCAGATGCTTTGGACGACTTTGACCTCGACATGTTGGGT
TCTGACGCGCTAGATGACTTCGACTTGGACATGTTGGGCTCCGACGCTTTGGACGACTTTGATCTGGACA
TGTTATGAGCTTGGAATGGATCTTCGATCCCGATCGTTCAAACATTTGGCAATAAAGTTTCTTAAGATTG
AATCCTGTTGCCGGTCTTGCGACGATTATCATATAATTTCTGTTGAATTACGTTAAGCATGTAATAATTA
ACATGTAATGCATGACGTTATTTATGAGATGGGTTTTTATGATTAGAGTCCCGCAATTATACATTTAATA
CGCGATAGAAAACAAAATATAGCGCGCAAACTAGGATAAATTATCGCGCGCGGTGTCATCTATGTTACTA
GATCGGGAATTGCCAAGCTAATTCTTGAAGACGAAAGGGCCTCGTGATACGCCTATTTTTATAGGTTAAT
GTCATGATAATAATGGTTTCTTAGACGTCAGGTGGCACTTTTCGGGGAAATGTGCGCGGAACCCCTATTT
GTTTATTTTTCTAAATACATTCAAATATGTATCCGCTCATGAGACAATAACCCTGATAAATGCTTCAATA
ATGGGACCGACTCGCGCTTGAGACGAAGCTTGACAGGATATATTGGCGGGTAAACCTAAGAGAAAAGAGC
GTTTATTAGAATAATCGGATATTTAAAAGGGCGTGAAAAGGTTTATCCGTTCGTCCATTTGTATGTGCAT
GCCAACCACAGGGTTCCCCTCGGGATCAAAGTACTTTGATCCAACCCCTCCGCTGCTATAGTGCAGTCGG
CTTCTGACGTTCAGTGCAGCCGTCATCTGAAAACGACATGTCGCACAAGTCCTAAGTTACGCGACAGGCT
GCCGCCCTGCCCTTTTCCTGGCGTTTTCTTGTCGCGTGTTTTAGTCGCATAAAGTAGAATACTTGCGACT
AGAACCGGAGACATTACGCCATGAACAAGAGCGCCGCCGCTGGCCTGCTGGGCTATGCCCGCGTCAGCAC
CGACGACCAGGACTTGACCAACCAACGGGCCGAACTGCACGCGGCCGGCTGCACCAAGCTGTTTTCCGAG
AAGATCACCGGCACCAGGCGCGACCGCCCGGAGCTGGCCAGGATGCTTGACCACCTACGCCCTGGCGACG
TTGTGACAGTGACCAGGCTAGACCGCCTGGCCCGCAGCACCCGCGACCTACTGGACATTGCCGAGCGCAT
CCAGGAGGCCGGCGCGGGCCTGCGTAGCCTGGCAGAGCCGTGGGCCGACACCACCACGCCGGCCGGCCGC
ATGGTGTTGACCGTGTTCGCCGGCATTGCCGAGTTCGAGCGTTCCCTAATCATCGACCGCACCCGGAGCG
GGCGCGAGGCCGCCAAGGCCCGAGGCGTGAAGTTTGGCCCCCGCCCTACCCTCACCCCGGCACAGATCGC
GCACGCCCGCGAGCTGATCGACCAGGAAGGCCGCACCGTGAAAGAGGCGGCTGCACTGCTTGGCGTGCAT
CGCTCGACCCTGTACCGCGCACTTGAGCGCAGCGAGGAAGTGACGCCCACCGAGGCCAGGCGGCGCGGTG
CCTTCCGTGAGGACGCATTGACCGAGGCCGACGCCCTGGCGGCCGCCGAGAATGAACGCCAAGAGGAACA
AGCATGAAACCGCACCAGGACGGCCAGGACGAACCGTTTTTCATTACCGAAGAGATCGAGGCGGAGATGA
TCGCGGCCGGGTACGTGTTCGAGCCGCCCGCGCACCTCTCAACCGTGCGGCTGCATGAAATCCTGGCCGG
TTTGTCTGATGCCAAGCTGGCGGCCTGGCCGGCCAGCTTGGCCGCTGAAGAAACCGAGCGCCGCCGTCTA
AAAAGGTGATGTGTATTTGAGTAAAACAGCTTGCGTCATGCGGTCGCTGCGTATATGATGCGATGAGTAA
ATAAACAAATACGCAAGGGGAACGCATGAAGGTTATCGCTGTACTTAACCAGAAAGGCGGGTCAGGCAAG
ACGACCATCGCAACCCATCTAGCCCGCGCCCTGCAACTCGCCGGGGCCGATGTTCTGTTAGTCGATTCCG
ATCCCCAGGGCAGTGCCCGCGATTGGGCGGCCGTGCGGGAAGATCAACCGCTAACCGTTGTCGGCATCGA
CCGCCCGACGATTGACCGCGACGTGAAGGCCATCGGCCGGCGCGACTTCGTAGTGATCGACGGAGCGCCC
CAGGCGGCGGACTTGGCTGTGTCCGCGATCAAGGCAGCCGACTTCGTGCTGATTCCGGTGCAGCCAAGCC
CTTACGACATATGGGCCACCGCCGACCTGGTGGAGCTGGTTAAGCAGCGCATTGAGGTCACGGATGGAAG
GCTACAAGCGGCCTTTGTCGTGTCGCGGGCGATCAAAGGCACGCGCATCGGCGGTGAGGTTGCCGAGGCG
CTGGCCGGGTACGAGCTGCCCATTCTTGAGTCCCGTATCACGCAGCGCGTGAGCTACCCAGGCACTGCCG
CCGCCGGCACAACCGTTCTTGAATCAGAACCCGAGGGCGACGCTGCCCGCGAGGTCCAGGCGCTGGCCGC
TGAAATTAAATCAAAACTCATTTGAGTTAATGAGGTAAAGAGAAAATGAGCAAAAGCACAAACACGCTAA
GTGCCGGCCGTCCGAGCGCACGCAGCAGCAAGGCTGCAACGTTGGCCAGCCTGGCAGACACGCCAGCCAT
GAAGCGGGTCAACTTTCAGTTGCCGGCGGAGGATCACACCAAGCTGAAGATGTACGCGGTACGCCAAGGC
AAGACCATTACCGAGCTGCTATCTGAATACATCGCGCAGCTACCAGAGTAAATGAGCAAATGAATAAATG
AGTAGATGAATTTTAGCGGCTAAAGGAGGCGGCATGGAAAATCAAGAACAACCAGGCACCGACGCCGTGG
AATGCCCCATGTGTGGAGGAACGGGCGGTTGGCCAGGCGTAAGCGGCTGGGTTGCCTGCCGGCCCTGCAA
TGGCACTGGAACCCCCAAGCCCGAGGAATCGGCGTGAGCGGTCGCAAACCATCCGGCCCGGTACAAATCG
GCGCGGCGCTGGGTGATGACCTGGTGGAGAAGTTGAAGGCCGCGCAGGCCGCCCAGCGGCAACGCATCGA
GGCAGAAGCACGCCCCGGTGAATCGTGGCAAGCGGCCGCTGATCGAATCCGCAAAGAATCCCGGCAACCG
CCGGCAGCCGGTGCGCCGTCGATTAGGAAGCCGCCCAAGGGCGACGAGCAACCAGATTTTTTCGTTCCGA
TGCTCTATGACGTGGGCACCCGCGATAGTCGCAGCATCATGGACGTGGCCGTTTTCCGTCTGTCGAAGCG
TGACCGACGAGCTGGCGAGGTGATCCGCTACGAGCTTCCAGACGGGCACGTAGAGGTTTCCGCAGGGCCG
GCCGGCATGGCCAGTGTGTGGGATTACGACCTGGTACTGATGGCGGTTTCCCATCTAACCGAATCCATGA
ACCGATACCGGGAAGGGAAGGGAGACAAGCCCGGCCGCGTGTTCCGTCCACACGTTGCGGACGTACTCAA
GTTCTGCCGGCGAGCCGATGGCGGAAAGCAGAAAGACGACCTGGTAGAAACCTGCATTCGGTTAAACACC
ACGCACGTTGCCATGCAGCGTACGAAGAAGGCCAAGAACGGCCGCCTGGTGACGGTATCCGAGGGTGAAG
CCTTGATTAGCCGCTACAAGATCGTAAAGAGCGAAACCGGGCGGCCGGAGTACATCGAGATCGAGCTAGC
TGATTGGATGTACCGCGAGATCACAGAAGGCAAGAACCCGGACGTGCTGACGGTTCACCCCGATTACTTT
TTGATCGATCCCGGCATCGGCCGTTTTCTCTACCGCCTGGCACGCCGCGCCGCAGGCAAGGCAGAAGCCA
GATGGTTGTTCAAGACGATCTACGAACGCAGTGGCAGCGCCGGAGAGTTCAAGAAGTTCTGTTTCACCGT
GCGCAAGCTGATCGGGTCAAATGACCTGCCGGAGTACGATTTGAAGGAGGAGGCGGGGCAGGCTGGCCCG
ATCCTAGTCATGCGCTACCGCAACCTGATCGAGGGCGAAGCATCCGCCGGTTCCTAATGTACGGAGCAGA
TGCTAGGGCAAATTGCCCTAGCAGGGGAAAAAGGTCGAAAAGGACTCTTTCCTGTGGATAGCACGTACAT
TGGGAACCCAAAGCCGTACATTGGGAACCGGAACCCGTACATTGGGAACCCAAAGCCGTACATTGGGAAC
CGGTCACACATGTAAGTGACTGATATAAAAGAGAAAAAAGGCGATTTTTCCGCCTAAAACTCTTTAAAAC
TTATTAAAACTCTTAAAACCCGCCTGGCCTGTGCATAACTGTCTGGCCAGCGCACAGCCGAAGAGCTGCA
AAAAGCGCCTACCCTTCGGTCGCTGCGCTCCCTACGCCCCGCCGCTTCGCGTCGGCCTATCGCGGCCGCT
GGCCGCTCAAAAATGGCTGGCCTACGGCCAGGCAATCTACCAGGGCGCGGACAAGCCGCGCCGTCGCCAC
TCGACCGCCGGCGCCCACATCAAGGCACCCTGCCTCGCGCGTTTCGGTGATGACGGTGAAAACCTCTGAC
ACATGCAGCTCCCGGTGACGGTCACAGCTTGTCTGTAAGCGGATGCCGGGAGCAGACAAGCCCGTCAGGG
CGCGTCAGCGGGTGTTGGCGGGTGTCGGGGCGCAGCCATGACCCAGTCACGTAGCGATAGCGGAGTGTAT
ACTGGCTTAACTATGCGGCATCAGAGCAGATTGTACTGAGAGTGCACCATATGCGGTGTGAAATACCGCA
CAGATGCGTAAGGAGAAAATACCGCATCAGGCGCTCTTCCGCTTCCTCGCTCACTGACTCGCTGCGCTCG
GTCGTTCGGCTGCGGCGAGCGGTATCAGCTCACTCAAAGGCGGTAATACGGTTATCCACAGAATCAGGGG
ATAACGCAGGAAAGAACATGTGAGCAAAAGGCCAGCAAAAGGCCAGGAACCGTAAAAAGGCCGCGTTGCT
GGCGTTTTTCCATAGGCTCCGCCCCCCTGACGAGCATCACAAAAATCGACGCTCAAGTCAGAGGTGGCGA
AACCCGACAGGACTATAAAGATACCAGGCGTTTCCCCCTGGAAGCTCCCTCGTGCGCTCTCCTGTTCCGA
CCCTGCCGCTTACCGGATACCTGTCCGCCTTTCTCCCTTCGGGAAGCGTGGCGCTTTCTCATAGCTCACG
CTGTAGGTATCTCAGTTCGGTGTAGGTCGTTCGCTCCAAGCTGGGCTGTGTGCACGAACCCCCCGTTCAG
CCCGACCGCTGCGCCTTATCCGGTAACTATCGTCTTGAGTCCAACCCGGTAAGACACGACTTATCGCCAC
TGGCAGCAGCCACTGGTAACAGGATTAGCAGAGCGAGGTATGTAGGCGGTGCTACAGAGTTCTTGAAGTG
GTGGCCTAACTACGGCTACACTAGAAGGACAGTATTTGGTATCTGCGCTCTGCTGAAGCCAGTTACCTTC
GGAAAAAGAGTTGGTAGCTCTTGATCCGGCAAACAAACCACCGCTGGTAGCGGTGGTTTTTTTGTTTGCA
AGCAGCAGATTACGCGCAGAAAAAAAGGATCTCAAGAAGATCCTTTGATCTTTTCTACGGGGTCTGACGC
TCAGTGGAACGAAAACTCACGTTAAGGGATTTTGGTCATGCATTCTAGGTGATTAGAAAAACTCATCGAG
CATCAAATGAAACTGCAATTTATTCATATCAGGATTATCAATACCATATTTTTGAAAAAGCCGTTTCTGT
AATGAAGGAGAAAACTCACCGAGGCAGTTCCATAGGATGGCAAGATCCTGGTATCGGTCTGCGATTCCGA
CTCGTCCAACATCAATACAACCTATTAATTTCCCCTCGTCAAAAATAAGGTTATCAAGTGAGAAATCACC
ATGAGTGACGACTGAATCCGGTGAGAATGGCAAAAGTTTATGCATTTCTTTCCAGACTTGTTCAACAGGC
CAGCCATTACGCTCGTCATCAAAATCACTCGCATCAACCAAACCGTTATTCATTCGTGATTGCGCCTGAG
CGAGTCGAAATACGCGATCGCTGTTAAAAGGACAATTACAAACAGGAATCGAATGCAACCGGCGCAGGAA
CACTGCCAGCGCATCAACAATATTTTCACCTGAATCAGGATATTCTTCTAATACCTGGAATGCTGTTTTC
CCTGGGATCGCAGTGGTGAGTAACCATGCATCATCAGGAGTACGGATAAAATGCTTGATGGTCGGAAGAG
GCATAAATTCCGTCAGCCAGTTTAGTCTGACCATCTCATCTGTAACATCATTGGCAACGCTACCTTTGCC
ATGTTTCAGAAACAACTCTGGCGCATCGGGCTTCCCATACAATCGGTAGATTGTCGCACCTGATTGCCCG
ACATTATCGCGAGCCCATTTATACCCATATAAATCAGCATCCATGTTGGAATTTAATCGCGGCCTTGAGC
AAGACGTTTCCCGTTGAATATGGCTCATAACAGAACTTATTATTTCCTTCCTCTTTTCTACAGTATTTAA
AGATACCCCAAGAAGCTAATTATAACAAGACGAACTCCAATTCACTGTTCCTTGCATTCTAAAACCTTAA
ATACCAGAAAACAGCTTTTTCAAAGTTGTTTTCAAAGTTGGCGTATAACATAGTATCGACGGAGCCGATT
TTGAAACCGCGGTGATCACAGGCAGCAACGCTCTGTCATCGTTACAATCAACATGCTACCCTCCGCGAGA
TCATCCGTGTTTCAAACCCGGCAGCTTAGTTGCCGTTCTTCCGAATAGCATCGGTAACATGAGCAAAGTC
TGCCGCCTTACAACGGCTCTCCCGCTGACGCCGTCCCGGACTGATGGGCTGCCTGTATCGAGTGGTGATT
TTGTGCCGAGCTGCCGGTCGGGGAGCTGTTGGCTGGCTGGTGGCAGGATATATTGTGGTGTAAACATAAC
AAGCTTCGTCTCAGTCA
Features (pLannotate 1.2.2; 17 found; start..end, strand, type, name):
    616..960     +  promoter       CaMV 35S promoter: strong constitutive promoter from cauliflower mosaic virus
    913..959     +  promoter       minimal CaMV 35S promoter: minimal 35S promoter from cauliflower mosaic virus
    992..1017    +  misc_feature   TMV Ω (fragment): translational enhancer from the tobacco mosaic virus 5'-leader sequence (Gallie et al., 1988)
   1056..5158    +  CDS            Cas9 (fragment): Cas9 (Csn1) endonuclease from the Streptococcus pyogenes Type II CRISPR/Cas system generates RNA-guided double strand breaks in DNA
   5370..5392    +  CDS            VP160 (fragment): 10 tandem repeats of the minimal activation domain of herpes simplex virus VP16 (Cheng et al., 2013)
   5422..5674    +  terminator     NOS terminator: nopaline synthase terminator and poly(A) signal
   5795..5882    +  promoter       AmpR promoter (fragment): bla
   5911..5935    +  misc_feature   RB T-DNA repeat: right border repeat from nopaline C58 T-DNA
   6275..6676    +  CDS            Y4CG_SINFN (fragment): Protein inferred from homology: Swiss-Prot protein existence level 3. From Sinorhizobium fredii (strain NBRC 101917 / NGR234).
   7236..7865    +  CDS            pVS1 StaA: stability protein from the Pseudomonas plasmid pVS1 (Heeb et al., 2000)
   8294..9367    +  CDS            pVS1 RepA: replication protein from the Pseudomonas plasmid pVS1 (Heeb et al., 2000)
   9433..9627    +  rep_origin     pVS1 oriV: origin of replication for the Pseudomonas plasmid pVS1 (Heeb et al., 2000)
   9830..9869    +  CDS            rop (fragment): Rop protein, which maintains plasmids at low copy number; rop
   9971..10111   +  misc_feature   bom: basis of mobility region from pBR322
  10297..10885   -  rep_origin     ori: high-copy-number ColE1/pMB1/pBR322/pUC origin of replication
  10973..11788   -  CDS            KanR: aminoglycoside phosphotransferase; aph(3')-Ia; confers resistance to kanamycin in bacteria or G418 (Geneticin®) in eukaryotes
  12221..12245   +  misc_feature   LB T-DNA repeat: left border repeat from nopaline C58 T-DNA
