[The description below was written by a language model from this plasmid's Addgene catalogue record and pLannotate feature annotations shown in this document.]
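Description:
pEGB 35s:dCas:VP64:tNos (GB1189) is a plant binary expression vector from the GoldenBraid modular cloning system. It is built on the pDGB3alpha2 backbone, which itself derives from pCambia1302, and the complete plasmid is about 12.3 kb. It carries two replication systems. A high-copy ColE1/pBR322-type origin with the bom mobilisation region supports propagation in E. coli. The pVS1 oriV, with its RepA replication and StaA stability proteins, supports maintenance in Agrobacterium. Bacterial selection is by kanamycin through an aph(3')-Ia gene located in the backbone, outside the T-DNA. The annotated features include no plant selectable marker between the nopaline-type left and right border repeats.

The T-DNA holds a single transcriptional unit, assembled through BsaI sites that were destroyed during cloning. The CaMV 35S promoter is followed by a fragment annotated as the TMV Ω translational enhancer. Together they drive a human codon-optimised, nuclease-inactivated Streptococcus pyogenes Cas9 (dCas9) fused at its C-terminus to the VP64 activation domain, and the unit ends with the nopaline synthase terminator. The annotation software labels the coding region simply as a Cas9 fragment and detects only a short VP16-repeat match (called VP160), which is consistent with the tandem VP16 minimal domains that make up VP64. The inactivating mutations themselves are not annotated.

When paired with a guide RNA supplied from another GoldenBraid module, the fusion protein binds target promoters without cutting them and recruits the transcription machinery, giving programmable gene activation in plants. As an alpha-level GoldenBraid part, the plasmid can be delivered directly by Agrobacterium. It can also be combined with gRNA or reporter units into multigene constructs.
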