Addgene plasmid #75403: pEGB 35s:dCas:VP64:tNos (GB1189)
Purpose: Transcriptional unit of (human codon optimized) inactivated Cas9 fused to the VP64 Transcriptional Activator
Depositing lab: Diego Orzaez. Depositing organization: Agencia Estatal Consejo Superior de Investigaciones Científicas, M.P. Publication: A modular toolbox for gRNA-Cas9 genome engineering in plants based on the GoldenBraid standard. Vazquez-Vilar M, Bernabe-Orts JM, Fernandez-Del-Carmen A, Ziarsolo P, Blanca J, Granell A, Orzaez D. Plant Methods. 2016 Feb 1;12:10. doi: 10.1186/s13007-016-0101-2. eCollection 2016. 101 PubMed 26839579.
Backbone
  Vector backbone: pDGB3alpha2
  Backbone manufacturer: self-made; derived from pCambia1302 generated at the Cambia Institute
  Backbone size w/o insert (bp): 5849
  Total vector size (bp): 12267
  Vector type: Plant Expression, CRISPR, Synthetic Biology
Growth in bacteria
  Bacterial resistance: Kanamycin, 50 μg/mL
  Growth temperature: 37°C
  Growth strain: DH5alpha
  Copy number: High Copy
Gene/Insert
  Gene/Insert name: dCas:VP64
  Species: Synthetic
  Insert size (bp): 5898
  Promoter: 35S
  Cloning method: Restriction Enzyme; 5′ cloning site BsaI (destroyed during cloning); 3′ cloning site BsaI (destroyed during cloning)
  Sequencing primers: 5′ GGTGGCAGGATATATTGTGG
Terms and licenses: Academic/Nonprofit Terms; Industry Terms: Not Available to Industry
How to cite: pEGB 35s:dCas:VP64:tNos (GB1189) was a gift from Diego Orzaez (Addgene plasmid # 75403 ; http://n2t.net/addgene:75403 ; RRID:Addgene_75403)
