>Addgene plasmid #75403 | pEGB 35s:dCas:VP64:tNos (GB1189) | addgene partial sequence | sequence record 152471 | 35S-promoter 5'-CTATCCTTCGCAAGACCCTTC-3'
TTTGGAGAGGACTCCGGTATTTTTACAACAATTACCACAACAAAACAAACAACAAACAACATTACAATTT
ACTATTCTAGTCGAAATGCCCAAGAAGAAGAGGAAGGTGGACAAGAAGTACTCCATTGGGCTCGCTATCG
GCACAAACAGCGTCGGCTGGGCCGTCATTACGGACGAGTACAAGGTGCCGAGCAAAAAATTCAAAGTTCT
GGGCAATACCGATCGCCACAGCATAAAGAAGAACCTCATTGGCGCCCTCCTGTTCGACTCCGGGGAAACG
GCCGAAGCCACGCGGCTCAAAAGAACAGCACGGCGCAGATATACCCGCAGAAAGAATCGGATCTGCTACC
TGCAGGAGATCTTTAGTAATGAGATGGCTAAGGTGGATGACTCTTTCTTCCATAGGCTGGAGGAGTCCTT
TTTGGTGGAGGAGGATAAAAAGCACGAGCGCCACCCAATCTTTGGCAATATCGTGGACGAGGTGGCGTAC
CATGAAAAGTACCCAACCATATATCATCTGAGGAAGAAGCTTGTAGACAGTACTGATAAGGCTGACTTGC
GGTTGATCTATCTCGCGCTGGCGCATATGATCAAATTTCGGGGACACTTCCTCATCGAGGGGGACCTGAA
CCCAGACAACAGCGATGTCGACAAACTCTTTATCCAACTGGTTCAGACTTACAATCAGCTTTTCGAAGAG
AACCCGATCAACGCATCCGGAGTTGACGCCAAAGCAATCCTGAGCGCTAGGCTGTCCAAATCCCGGCGGC
TCGAAAACCTCATCGCACAGCTCCCTGGGGAGAAGAAGAACGGCCTGTTTGGTAATCTTATCGCCCTGTC
ACTCGGGCTGACCCCCAACTTTAAATCTAAC
