>Addgene plasmid #75403 | pEGB 35s:dCas:VP64:tNos (GB1189) | addgene partial sequence | sequence record 152472 | pBRforEco 5'-AATAGGCGTATCACGAGGC-3'
GCTTGGCAATTCCCGATCTAGTAACATAGATGACACCGCGCGCGATAATTTATCCTAGTTTGCGCGCTAT
ATTTTGTTTTCTATCGCGTATTAAATGTATAATTGCGGGACTCTAATCATAAAAACCCATCTCATAAATA
ACGTCATGCATTACATGTTAATTATTACATGCTTAACGTAATTCAACAGAAATTATATGATAATCGTCGC
AAGACCGGCAACAGGATTCAATCTTAAGAAACTTTATTGCCAAATGTTTGAACGATCGGGATCGAAGATC
CATTCCAAGCTCATAACATGTCCAGATCAAAGTCGTCCAAAGCGTCGGAGCCCAACATGTCCAAGTCGAA
GTCATCTAGCGCGTCAGAACCCAACATGTCGAGGTCAAAGTCGTCCAAAGCATCTGACCCAAGCATGTCT
AAGTCGAAGTCATCCAATGCGTCTACCTTTCTCTTCTTCTTAGGATCTACCTTTCTCTTCTTCTTGGGAT
CGACCTTACGCTTCTTTTTTGGGTCCGAATCAGCCCTGCTGTCTCCACCGAGCTGAGAGAGGTCGATTCT
TGTTTCATAGAGCCCCGTAATTGACTGATGAATCAGTGTGGCGTCCAGGACCTCCTTTGTAGAGGTGTAC
CGCTTTCTGTCTATGGTGGTGTCGAAGTACTTGAAGGCTGCAGGCGCGCCCAAGTTGGTCAGAGTAAACA
AGTGGATAATGTTTTCTGCCTGCTCCCTGATGGGCTTATCCCTGTGCTTATTGTAAGCAGAAAGCACCTT
ATCGAGGTTAGCGTCGGCGAGGATCACTCTTTTGGAGAATTCGCTTATTTGCTCGATGATCTCATCAAGG
TAGTGTTTGTGTTGTTCCACGAACAGCTGCTTCTGCTCATTATCTTCGGGAGATCCTTTGAGCTTTTCAT
AGTGGCTGGCCAGATACAAGAAATTAACGTATTTAGAGGGCAGTGCCAGCTCGTTACCTTTCTGCAG
